Addgene plasmid #1536: L3469
Purpose: (Empty Backbone)
Depositing lab: Andrew Fire. Depositing organization: Carnegie Institution for Science.
Backbone
  Vector backbone: Unknown
  Backbone size (bp): 3616
  Vector type: Worm Expression
Growth in bacteria
  Bacterial resistance: Ampicillin, 100 μg/mL
  Growth temperature: 37°C
  Growth strain: DH5alpha
  Copy number: Unknown
Gene/Insert
  Gene/Insert name: None
  Tag / fusion protein: gfpN, IVSR, gfpF64L, gfpS65T, IVSS, IVST, gfpC, lacZN
  Cloning method: Restriction Enzyme
Terms and licenses: Academic/Nonprofit Terms; Industry Terms: Not Available to Industry
Depositor comments: See Fire Lab Vector Kit Documentation 1997. Fire Lab Miniprep Number pPD113.29, Ligation number L3469.
How to cite: L3469 was a gift from Andrew Fire (Addgene plasmid # 1536 ; http://n2t.net/addgene:1536 ; RRID:Addgene_1536)
