[The description below was written by a language model from this plasmid's Addgene catalogue record and pLannotate feature annotations shown in this document.]
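Description:
L3469 is a small (3,616 bp) empty-backbone plasmid from the 1997 Fire Lab Vector Kit, catalogued as a worm (C. elegans) expression vector. Its parental backbone is listed as unknown, but the annotated features point to a pUC-type cloning plasmid. It carries a high-copy ColE1/pMB1-family origin, an ampicillin resistance gene (β-lactamase) under its own promoter, and remnants of pBR322-derived bom and rop sequences. A lac control region is also present, made up of a lacI fragment, CAP binding site, lac promoter and lac operator, and it sits just upstream of the reporter segment. The plasmid is propagated in E. coli under ampicillin selection.

No gene insert is recorded. The payload is a GFP coding module described by the listed components gfpN, IVSR, gfpF64L, gfpS65T, IVSS, IVST, gfpC and lacZN. This corresponds to an Aequorea victoria GFP open reading frame carrying the F64L and S65T substitutions, which are commonly used to improve folding and to shift and brighten excitation. The coding sequence is interrupted by three short synthetic introns (IVS elements), a design generally used to enhance transgene expression in C. elegans. It is followed by an N-terminal portion of lacZ, which the automated annotation detects as a lacZα fragment directly downstream of a roughly 900 bp GFP-like region. The software labels that region as a fragment of a later GFP variant, which probably reflects only sequence similarity.

No worm promoter, 3′ UTR or nematode selection marker is annotated or listed. The construct therefore appears to serve as a source or recipient for restriction-based cloning to build GFP reporter fusions, rather than as a complete expression cassette. The record itself states no purpose beyond empty backbone and refers to the kit documentation for details.
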