Features (pLannotate 1.2.2; 11 found; start..end, strand, type, name):
     83..997     +  CDS            vsfGFP-9 (fragment): vsfGFP-9 is a basic (constitutively fluorescent) green fluorescent protein published in 2015, derived from Aequorea victoria. It has low acid sensitivity.
   1001..1158    +  CDS            lacZα (fragment): LacZα fragment of β-galactosidase; lacZ fragment
   1164..1263    -  misc_feature   bom (fragment): basis of mobility region from pBR322
   1365..1400    -  CDS            rop (fragment): Rop protein, which maintains plasmids at low copy number; rop
   1495..1599    +  promoter       AmpR promoter: bla
   1600..2460    +  CDS            AmpR: β-lactamase; bla; confers resistance to ampicillin, carbenicillin, and related antibiotics
   2631..3219    +  rep_origin     ori: high-copy-number ColE1/pMB1/pBR322/pUC origin of replication
   3402..3494    +  CDS            lacI (fragment): lac repressor; lacI; The lac repressor binds to the lac operator to inhibit transcription in E. coli. This inhibition can be relieved by adding lactose or isopropyl-β-D-thiogalactopyranoside (IPTG).
   3507..3528    +  protein_bind   CAP binding site: CAP binding activates transcription in the presence of cAMP. E. coli catabolite activator protein
   3543..3573    +  promoter       lac promoter: promoter for the E. coli lac operon
   3581..3597    +  protein_bind   lac operator: The lac repressor binds to the lac operator to inhibit transcription in E. coli. This inhibition can be relieved by adding lactose or isopropyl-β-D-thiogalactopyranoside (IPTG). lac repressor encoded by lacI
>Addgene plasmid #1536 | L3469 | depositor full sequence | sequence record 146 | Author sequence
ATGACCATGATTACGCCAAGCTTTCACGCGTCCTGGTACCGCTGCAGCGCTTAAGTTGGGAATTCAAGTA
CCGGTAGAAAAAATGAGTAAAGGAGAAGAACTTTTCACTGGAGTTGTCCCAATTCTTGTTGAATTAGATG
GTGATGTTAATGGGCACAAATTTTCTGTCAGTGGAGAGGGTGAAGGTGATGCAACATACGGAAAACTTAC
CCTTAAATTTATTTGCACTACTGGAAAACTACCTGTTCCATGGGTAAGTTTAAACATATATATACTAACT
AACCCTGATTATTTAAATTTTCAGCCAACACTTGTCACTACTCTCACTTATGGTGTTCAATGCTTCTCGA
GATACCCAGATCATATGAAACAGCATGACTTTTTCAAGAGTGCCATGCCCGAAGGTTATGTACAGGAAAG
AACTATATTTTTCAAAGATGACGGGAACTACAAGACACGTAAGTTTAAACAGTTCGGTACTAACTAACCA
TACATATTTAAATTTTCAGGTGCTGAAGTCAAGTTTGAAGGTGATACCCTTGTTAATAGAATCGAGTTAA
AAGGTATTGATTTTAAAGAAGATGGAAACATTCTTGGACACAAATTGGAATACAACTATAACTCACACAA
TGTATACATCATGGCAGACAAACAAAAGAATGGAATCAAAGTTGTAAGTTTAAACATGATTTTACTAACT
AACTAATCTGATTTAAATTTTCAGAACTTCAAAATTAGACACAACATTGAAGATGGAAGCGTTCAACTAG
CAGACCATTATCAACAAAATACTCCAATTGGCGATGGCCCTGTCCTTTTACCAGACAACCATTACCTGTC
CACACAATCTGCCCTTTCGAAAGATCCCAACGAAAAGAGAGACCACATGGTCCTTCTTGAGTTTGTAACA
GCTGCTGGGATTACACATGGCATGGACGAACTATACAAAAGCCCACAAGCTTTCACGCGTCCTGGTACCG
CTGCAGCGCTTAAGTTGGGAATTCACTGGCCGTCGTTTTACAACGTCGTGACTGGGAAAACCCTGGCGTT
ACCCAACTTAATCGCCTTGCAGCACATCCCCCTTTCGCCAGCTGGCGTAATAGCGAAGAGGCCCGCACCG
ATCGCCCTTCCCAACAGTTGCGCAGCCTGAATGGCGAATGGCGCCTGATGCGGTATTTTCTCCTTACGCA
TCTGTGCGGTATTTCACACCGCATATGGTGCACTCTCAGTACAATCTGCTCTGATGCCGCATAGTTAAGC
CAGCCCCGACACCCGCCAACACCCGCTGACGCGCCCTGACGGGCTTGTCTGCTCCCGGCATCCGCTTACA
GACAAGCTGTGACCGTCTCCGGGAGCTGCATGTGTCAGAGGTTTTCACCGTCATCACCGAAACGCGCGAG
ACGAAAGGGCCTCGTGATACGCCTATTTTTATAGGTTAATGTCATGATAATAATGGTTTCTTAGACGTCA
GGTGGCACTTTTCGGGGAAATGTGCGCGGAACCCCTATTTGTTTATTTTTCTAAATACATTCAAATATGT
ATCCGCTCATGAGACAATAACCCTGATAAATGCTTCAATAATATTGAAAAAGGAAGAGTATGAGTATTCA
ACATTTCCGTGTCGCCCTTATTCCCTTTTTTGCGGCATTTTGCCTTCCTGTTTTTGCTCACCCAGAAACG
CTGGTGAAAGTAAAAGATGCTGAAGATCAGTTGGGTGCACGAGTGGGTTACATCGAACTGGATCTCAACA
GCGGTAAGATCCTTGAGAGTTTTCGCCCCGAAGAACGTTTTCCAATGATGAGCACTTTTAAAGTTCTGCT
ATGTGGCGCGGTATTATCCCGTATTGACGCCGGGCAAGAGCAACTCGGTCGCCGCATACACTATTCTCAG
AATGACTTGGTTGAGTACTCACCAGTCACAGAAAAGCATCTTACGGATGGCATGACAGTAAGAGAATTAT
GCAGTGCTGCCATAACCATGAGTGATAACACTGCGGCCAACTTACTTCTGACAACGATCGGAGGACCGAA
GGAGCTAACCGCTTTTTTGCACAACATGGGGGATCATGTAACTCGCCTTGATCGTTGGGAACCGGAGCTG
AATGAAGCCATACCAAACGACGAGCGTGACACCACGATGCCTGTAGCAATGGCAACAACGTTGCGCAAAC
TATTAACTGGCGAACTACTTACTCTAGCTTCCCGGCAACAATTAATAGACTGGATGGAGGCGGATAAAGT
TGCAGGACCACTTCTGCGCTCGGCCCTTCCGGCTGGCTGGTTTATTGCTGATAAATCTGGAGCCGGTGAG
CGTGGGTCTCGCGGTATCATTGCAGCACTGGGGCCAGATGGTAAGCCCTCCCGTATCGTAGTTATCTACA
CGACGGGGAGTCAGGCAACTATGGATGAACGAAATAGACAGATCGCTGAGATAGGTGCCTCACTGATTAA
GCATTGGTAACTGTCAGACCAAGTTTACTCATATATACTTTAGATTGATTTAAAACTTCATTTTTAATTT
AAAAGGATCTAGGTGAAGATCCTTTTTGATAATCTCATGACCAAAATCCCTTAACGTGAGTTTTCGTTCC
ACTGAGCGTCAGACCCCGTAGAAAAGATCAAAGGATCTTCTTGAGATCCTTTTTTTCTGCGCGTAATCTG
CTGCTTGCAAACAAAAAAACCACCGCTACCAGCGGTGGTTTGTTTGCCGGATCAAGAGCTACCAACTCTT
TTTCCGAAGGTAACTGGCTTCAGCAGAGCGCAGATACCAAATACTGTCCTTCTAGTGTAGCCGTAGTTAG
GCCACCACTTCAAGAACTCTGTAGCACCGCCTACATACCTCGCTCTGCTAATCCTGTTACCAGTGGCTGC
TGCCAGTGGCGATAAGTCGTGTCTTACCGGGTTGGACTCAAGACGATAGTTACCGGATAAGGCGCAGCGG
TCGGGCTGAACGGGGGGTTCGTGCACACAGCCCAGCTTGGAGCGAACGACCTACACCGAACTGAGATACC
TACAGCGTGAGCTATGAGAAAGCGCCACGCTTCCCGAAGGGAGAAAGGCGGACAGGTATCCGGTAAGCGG
CAGGGTCGGAACAGGAGAGCGCACGAGGGAGCTTCCAGGGGGAAACGCCTGGTATCTTTATAGTCCTGTC
GGGTTTCGCCACCTCTGACTTGAGCGTCGATTTTTGTGATGCTCGTCAGGGGGGCGGAGCCTATGGAAAA
ACGCCAGCAACGCGGCCTTTTTACGGTTCCTGGCCTTTTGCTGGCCTTTTGCTCACATGTTCTTTCCTGC
GTTATCCCCTGATTCTGTGGATAACCGTATTACCGCCTTTGAGTGAGCTGATACCGCTCGCCGCAGCCGA
ACGACCGAGCGCAGCGAGTCAGTGAGCGAGGAAGCGGAAGAGCGCCCAATACGCAAACCGCCTCTCCCCG
CGCGTTGGCCGATTCATTAATGCAGCTGGCACGACAGGTTTCCCGACTGGAAAGCGGGCAGTGAGCGCAA
CGCAATTAATGTGAGTTAGCTCACTCATTAGGCACCCCAGGCTTTACACTTTATGCTTCCGGCTCGTATG
TTGTGTGGAATTGTGAGCGGATAACAATTTCACACAGGAAACAGCT
