>Addgene plasmid #1536 | L3469 | addgene partial sequence | sequence record 16676 | 1536_m13reverse
GGTACGCTGCAGCGCTTAAGTTGGGAATTCAAGTACCGGTAGAAAAAATGAGTAANCGANAAGAACTTTT
CACTGGAGTTGTCCCAATTCTTGTTGAATTAGATGGTGATGTTAATGGGCACAAATTTTCTGTCAGTGGA
GAGGGTGAAGGTGATGCAACATACGGAAAACTTACCCTTAAATTTATTTGCACTACTGGAAAACTACCTG
TTCCATGGGTAAGTTTAAACATATATATACTAACTAACCCTGATTATTTAAATTTTCAGCCAACACTTGT
CACTACTCTCACTTATGGTGTTCAATGCTTCTCGAGATACCCAGATCATATGAAACAGCATGACTTTTTC
AAGAGTGCCATGCCCGAAGGTTATGTACAGGAAAGAACTATATTTTTCAAAGATGACGGGAACTACAAGA
CACGTAAGTTTAAACAGTTCGGTACTAACTAACCATACATATTTAAATTTTCAGGTGCTGAAGTCAAGTT
TGAAGGTGATACCCTTGTTAATAGAATCGAGTTAAAAGGTATTGATTTTAAAGAAGATGGAAACATTCTT
GGACACAAATTGGAATACAACTATAACTCACACAATGTATACATCATGGCAGACAAACAAAAGAATGGAA
TCAAAGTTGTAAGTTTAAACATGATTTTACTAACTAACTAATCTGATTTAAATTTTCAGAACTTCAAAAT
TAGACACAACATTGAAGATGGAAGCGTTCAACTAGCAGACCATTATCAACAAAATACTCCAATTGGCGAT
GGCCCTGTCCTTTTACCAGACAACCATTACCTGTCCACACAATCTGCCCTTTCGAAAGATCCCAACGAAA
AGAGAGACCACATGGTCCTTCTTGAGTTTGTAACAGCTGCTGGGATTACACATGGCATGGACGAACTATA
CNAAAGCCCCACCAGCTTTCACGCGTCCTGGTACCGCTGCAGCGCTTAAGTTGGGAATTCACTGGCCGTC
GTTTTNCCACCGTCNTGACTGGGAAANCCTGGCGTTACCCACCTTAATCGCCCTTGCAGCACATCCCCCT
TTCGCCGGCTGGGNTAATANCGAAGAGGCCCNCNCCGATCGCCCTTCCCANNGTTGCCCACCCGGAAGGC
CNANGGNCCCGGAGGCGGTATTTCCCCTNCCCCTNNGGNGGTATTCCCCCCCAANGGGGCCTCCCATANA
TNGGTNGGAGCCCCAANTNAACCNGCCCAANCNCCAAACCCGGGANGGCCNGGAGGGTTGTNGNCCCGNN
NCCCTTAAAAANCNGGNCCCNCNGGNACNGNNGGTNAAGTTTCCNNCCCCCAACCGGAANAGGGNNCCGN
ACCCCTTTTGGGAGCGGAAAAGGGNTNACCNGGGNCNTNGGGGGNGCCCCCCNTTTTTNNTNTNT
